>Addgene plasmid #215176 | Bo_NPTII:pGstA1+WIRa:Gus_introns | addgene full sequence | sequence record 468516 | Addgene NGS Result
GAGGGACACGAAGTGATCCGTTTAAACTATCAGTGTTTGACAGGATATATTGGCGGGTAAACCTAAGAGA
AAAGAGCGTTTATTAGAATAATCGGATATTTAAAAGGGCGTGAAAAGGTTTATCCGTTCGTCCATTTGTA
TGTGCCAGCCGCCTTTGCGACGCTCACCGGGCTGGTTGCCCTCGCCGCTGGGCTGGCGGCCGTCTATGGC
CCTGCAAACGCGCCAGAAACGCCGTCGAAGCCGTGTGCGAGACACCGCGGCCGCCGGCGTTGTGGATACC
TCGCGGAAAACTTGGCCCTCACTGACAGATGAGGGGCGGACGTTGACACTTGAGGGGCCGACTCACCCGG
CGCGGCGTTGACAGATGAGGGGCAGGCTCGATTTCGGCCGGCGACGTGGAGCTGGCCAGCCTCGCAAATC
GGCGAAAACGCCTGATTTTACGCGAGTTTCCCACAGATGATGTGGACAAGCCTGGGGATAAGTGCCCTGC
GGTATTGACACTTGAGGGGCGCGACTACTGACAGATGAGGGGCGCGATCCTTGACACTTGAGGGGCAGAG
TGCTGACAGATGAGGGGCGCACCTATTGACATTTGAGGGGCTGTCCACAGGCAGAAAATCCAGCATTTGC
AAGGGTTTCCGCCCGTTTTTCGGCCACCGCTAACCTGTCTTTTAACCTGCTTTTAAACCAATATTTATAA
ACCTTGTTTTTAACCAGGGCTGCGCCCTGTGCGCGTGACCGCGCACGCCGAAGGGGGGTGCCCCCCCTTC
TCGAACCCTCCCGGCCCGCTAACGCGGGCCTCCCATCCCCCCAGGGGCTGCGCCCCTCGGCCGCGAACGG
CCTCACCCCAAAAATGGCAGCGCTGGCCAATTCCCGAGGCACGAACCCAGTGGACATAAGCCTGTTCGGT
TCGTAAGCTGTAATGCAAGTAGCGTATGCGCTCACGCAACTGGTCCAGAACCTTGACCGAACGCAGCGGT
GGTAACGGCGCAGTGGCGGTTTTCATGGCTTGTTATGACTGTTTTTTTGGGGTACAGTCTATGCCTCGGG
CATCCAAGCAGCAAGCGCGTTACGCCGTGGGTCGATGTTTGATGTTATGGAGCAGCAACGATGTTACGCA
GCAGGGCAGTCGCCCTAAAACAAAGTTAAACATCATGGGGGAAGCGGTGATCGCCGAAGTATCGACTCAA
CTATCAGAGGTAGTTGGCGTCATCGAGCGCCATCTCGAACCGACGTTGCTGGCCGTACATTTGTACGGCT
CCGCAGTGGATGGCGGCCTGAAGCCACACAGCGATATTGATTTGCTGGTTACGGTGACCGTAAGGCTTGA
TGAAACAACGCGGCGAGCTTTGATCAACGACCTTTTGGAAACTTCGGCTTCCCCTGGAGAGAGCGAGATT
CTCCGCGCTGTAGAAGTCACCATTGTTGTGCACGACGACATCATTCCGTGGCGTTATCCAGCTAAGCGCG
AACTGCAATTTGGAGAATGGCAGCGCAATGACATTCTTGCAGGTATCTTCGAGCCAGCCACGATCGACAT
TGATCTGGCTATCTTGCTGACAAAAGCAAGAGAACATAGCGTTGCCTTGGTAGGTCCAGCGGCGGAGGAA
CTCTTTGATCCGGTTCCTGAACAGGATCTATTTGAGGCGCTAAATGAAACCTTAACGCTATGGAACTCGC
CGCCCGACTGGGCTGGCGATGAGCGAAATGTAGTGCTTACGTTGTCCCGCATTTGGTACAGCGCAGTAAC
CGGCAAAATCGCGCCGAAGGATGTCGCTGCCGACTGGGCAATGGAGCGCCTGCCGGCCCAGTATCAGCCC
GTCATACTTGAAGCTAGACAGGCTTATCTTGGACAAGAAGAAGATCGCTTGGCCTCGCGCGCAGATCAGT
TGGAAGAATTTGTCCATTACGTGAAAGGCGAGATCACCAAGGTAGTCGGCAAATAATGTCTAGCTAGAAA
TTCGTTCAAGCCGACGCCGCTTCGCGGCGCGGCTTAACTCAAGCGTTAGATGCACTAAGCACATAATTGC
TCACAGCCAAACTATCAGGTCAAGTCTGCTTTTATTATTTTTAAGCGTGCATAATAAGCCCTACACAAAT
TGGGAGATATATCATGCTGTCAGACCAAGTTTACTCATATATACTTTAGATTGATTTAAAACTTCATTTT
TAATTTAAAAGGATCTAGGTGAAGATCCTTTTTGATAATCTCATGACCAAAATCCCTTAACGTGAGTTTT
CGTTCCACTGAGCGTCAGACCCCGTAGAAAAGATCAAAGGATCTTCTTGAGATCCTTTTTTTCTGCGCGT
AATCTGCTGCTTGCAAACAAAAAAACCACCGCTACCAGCGGTGGTTTGTTTGCCGGATCAAGAGCTACCA
ACTCTTTTTCCGAAGGTAACTGGCTTCAGCAGAGCGCAGATACCAAATACTGTTCTTCTAGTGTAGCCGT
AGTTAGGCCACCACTTCAAGAACTCTGTAGCACCGCCTACATACCTCGCTCTGCTAATCCTGTTACCAGT
GGCTGCTGCCAGTGGCGATAAGTCGTGTCTTACCGGGTTGGACTCAAGACGATAGTTACCGGATAAGGCG
CAGCGGTCGGGCTGAACGGGGGGTTCGTGCACACAGCCCAGCTTGGAGCGAACGACCTACACCGAACTGA
GATACCTACAGCGTGAGCTATGAGAAAGCGCCACGCTTCCCGAAGGGAGAAAGGCGGACAGGTATCCGGT
AAGCGGCAGGGTCGGAACAGGAGAGCGCACGAGGGAGCTTCCAGGGGGAAACGCCTGGTATCTTTATAGT
CCTGTCGGGTTTCGCCACCTCTGACTTGAGCGTCGATTTTTGTGATGCTCGTCAGGGGGGCGGAGCCTAT
GGAAAAACGCCAGCAACGCGGCCTTTTTACGGTTCCTGGCAGATCCTAGATGTGGCGCAACGATGCCGGC
GACAAGCAGGAGCGCACCGACTTCTTCCGCATCAAGTGTTTTGGCTCTCAGGCCGAGGCCCACGGCAAGT
ATTTGGGCAAGGGGTCGCTGGTATTCGTGCAGGGCAAGATTCGGAATACCAAGTACGAGAAGGACGGCCA
GACGGTCTACGGGACCGACTTCATTGCCGATAAGGTGGATTATCTGGACACCAAGGCACCAGGCGGGTCA
AATCAGGAATAAGGGCACATTGCCCCGGCGTGAGTCGGGGCAATCCCGCAAGGAGGGTGAATGAATCGGA
CGTTTGACCGGAAGGCATACAGGCAAGAACTGATCGACGCGGGGTTTTCCGCCGAGGATGCCGAAACCAT
CGCAAGCCGCACCGTCATGCGTGCGCCCCGCGAAACCTTCCAGTCCGTCGGCTCGATGGTCCAGCAAGCT
ACGGCCAAGATCGAGCGCGACAGCGTGCAACTGGCTCCCCCTGCCCTGCCCGCGCCATCGGCCGCCGTGG
AGCGTTCGCGTCGTCTTGAACAGGAGGCGGCAGGTTTGGCGAAGTCGATGACCATCGACACGCGAGGAAC
TATGACGACCAAGAAGCGAAAAACCGCCGGCGAGGACCTGGCAAAACAGGTCAGCGAGGCCAAGCAGGCC
GCGTTGCTGAAACACACGAAGCAGCAGATCAAGGAAATGCAGCTTTCCTTGTTCGATATTGCGCCGTGGC
CGGACACGATGCGAGCGATGCCAAACGACACGGCCCGCTCTGCCCTGTTCACCACGCGCAACAAGAAAAT
CCCGCGCGAGGCGCTGCAAAACAAGGTCATTTTCCACGTCAACAAGGACGTGAAGATCACCTACACCGGC
GTCGAGCTGCGGGCCGACGATGACGAACTGGTGTGGCAGCAGGTGTTGGAGTACGCGAAGCGCACCCCTA
TCGGCGAGCCGATCACCTTCACGTTCTACGAGCTTTGCCAGGACCTGGGCTGGTCGATCAATGGCCGGTA
TTACACGAAGGCCGAGGAATGCCTGTCGCGCCTACAGGCGACGGCGATGGGCTTCACGTCCGACCGCGTT
GGGCACCTGGAATCGGTGTCGCTGCTGCACCGCTTCCGCGTCCTGGACCGTGGCAAGAAAACGTCCCGTT
GCCAGGTCCTGATCGACGAGGAAATCGTCGTGCTGTTTGCTGGCGACCACTACACGAAATTCATATGGGA
GAAGTACCGCAAGCTGTCGCCGACGGCCCGACGGATGTTCGACTATTTCAGCTCGCACCGGGAGCCGTAC
CCGCTCAAGCTGGAAACCTTCCGCCTCATGTGCGGATCGGATTCCACCCGCGTGAAGAAGTGGCGCGAGC
AGGTCGGCGAAGCCTGCGAAGAGTTGCGAGGCAGCGGCCTGGTGGAACACGCCTGGGTCAATGATGACCT
GGTGCATTGCAAACGCTAGGGCCTTGTGGGGTCAGTTCCGGCTGGGGGTTCAGCAGCCCCTGCTCGGATC
TGTTGGACCGGACAGTAGTCATGGTTGATGGGCTGCCTGTATCGAGTGGTGATTTTGTGCCGAGCTGCCG
GTCGGGGAGCTGTTGGCTGGCTGGTGGCAGGATATATTGTGGTGTAAACAAATTGACGCTTAGACAACTT
AATAACACATTGCGGACGTTTTTAATGTACTGGGGTTGAACACTCTGTGGGTCTCATGCCGAATTCGGAT
CCGGAGGTCAACATGGTGGAGCACGACACTCTGGTCTACTCCAAAAATGTCAAAGATACAGTCTCAGAAG
ATCAAAGGGCTATTGAGACTTTTCAACAAAGGATAATTTCGGGAAACCTCCTCGGATTCCATTGCCCAGC
TATCTGTCACTTCATCGAAAGGACAGTAGAAAAGGAAGGTGGCTCCTACAAATGCCATCATTGCGATAAA
GGAAAGGCTATCATTCAAGATCTCTCTGCCGACAGTGGTCCCAAAGATGGACCCCCACCCACGAGGAGCA
TCGTGGAAAAAGAAGAGGTTCCAACCACGTCTACAAAGCAAGTGGATTGATGTGATAACATGGTGGAGCA
CGACACTCTGGTCTACTCCAAAAATGTCAAAGATACAGTCTCAGAAGATCAAAGGGCTATTGAGACTTTT
CAACAAAGGATAATTTCGGGAAACCTCCTCGGATTCCATTGCCCAGCTATCTGTCACTTCATCGAAAGGA
CAGTAGAAAAGGAAGGTGGCTCCTACAAATGCCATCATTGCGATAAAGGAAAGGCTATCATTCAAGATCT
CTCTGCCGACAGTGGTCCCAAAGATGGACCCCCACCCACGAGGAGCATCGTGGAAAAAGAAGAGGTTCCA
ACCACGTCTACAAAGCAAGTGGATTGATGTGACATCTCCACTGACGTAAGGGATGACGCACAATCCCACT
ATCCTTCGCAAGACCCTTCCTCTATATAAGGAAGTTCATTTCATTTGGAGAGGACACGCTCGAGTATAAG
AGCTCATTTTTACAACAATTACCAACAACAACAAACAACAAACAACATTACAATTACATTTACAATTATC
GATACAATGATTGAACAAGATGGATTGCACGCAGGTTCTCCGGCCGCTTGGGTGGAGAGGCTATTCGGCT
ATGACTGGGCACAACAGACAATCGGCTGCTCTGATGCCGCCGTGTTCCGGCTGTCAGCGCAGGGGCGCCC
GGTTCTTTTTGTCAAGACCGACCTGTCCGGTGCCCTGAATGAACTCCAAGACGAGGCAGCGCGGCTATCG
TGGCTGGCCACGACGGGCGTTCCTTGCGCAGCTGTGCTCGACGTTGTCACTGAAGCGGGAAGGGACTGGC
TGCTATTGGGCGAAGTGCCGGGGCAGGATCTCCTGTCATCTCACCTTGCTCCTGCCGAGAAAGTATCCAT
CATGGCTGATGCAATGCGGCGGCTGCATACGCTTGATCCGGCTACCTGCCCATTCGACCACCAAGCGAAA
CATCGCATCGAGCGAGCACGTACTCGGATGGAAGCCGGTCTTGTCGATCAGGATGATCTGGACGAAGAGC
ATCAGGGGCTCGCGCCAGCCGAACTGTTCGCCAGGCTCAAGGCGCGGATGCCCGACGGCGAGGATCTCGT
CGTGACCCACGGCGATGCCTGCTTGCCGAATATCATGGTGGAAAATGGCCGCTTTTCTGGATTCATCGAC
TGTGGCCGGCTGGGTGTGGCGGACCGCTATCAGGACATAGCGTTGGCTACCCGTGATATTGCTGAAGAGC
TTGGCGGCGAATGGGCTGACCGCTTCCTCGTGCTTTACGGTATCGCCGCTCCCGATTCGCAGCGCATCGC
CTTCTATCGCCTTCTTGACGAGTTCTTCTGAGCTTGTCAAGCAGATCGTTCAAACATTTGGCAATAAAGT
TTCTTAAGATTGAATCCTGTTGCCGGTCTTGCGATGATTATCATATAATTTCTGTTGAATTACGTTAAGC
ATGTAATAATTAACATGTAATGCATGACGTTATTTATGAGATGGGTTTTTATGATTAGAGTCCCGCAATT
ATACATTTAATACGCGATAGAAAACAAAATATAGCGCGCAAACTAGGATAAATTATCGCGCGCGGTGTCA
TCTATGTTACTAGATCGACGCTGCAAGAATTCAAGCTTGGAGTCTAGAACTAGTGGATCCCCGACGCCGA
AGTGGAGCCGACAGCCCCCAGGTCCCAAGCCCTCGGCAGACTAGATCACTAGCCCTGGATCGGCGAGGTG
ACTGGATGACGAGCAGCACCTGGTCTGGCGGGTGTTGGGCGAGTAGAACCAGGGGCGATGGCGACGCGCT
GACCTTCTCCCCTCACCGGCGATCTGCTCCTTCTGGGTGGGGGTCGCCGGCTGACGTTCTGTTGCGGGGT
GGGGGTCGCCGGCTGGCGTTCTGCTGCGGGGTGGGAGTCGCCGACCGGCGTGCTGCTGCTAGGACAATCG
GTGAGGCCAGTTAGGTGCTAGCCGATCGATTGGCGAAGAGATCCGAGTCCTGGGGAGATCAGTGAGGCCA
GGTGCTATTTGGCCTATCAATTGGCCAGGTTCTGGGAACGGGGCGTGGCGTGATCAACGAGGTGCTAGGC
TGCTAGCTAGGGAACTGGATCCTGGAACGTGGAGGAGGCAAGTCCGGTATGCTAAGTACTTTAACTTTCC
TTCTTCACATCCACCTGATTCAGATTATTTTGATCTAAATTAACTTGCAAAAAATATATGTGTGATATCC
ATCTACTATAATTGCTTACAATCAAAATTATATGTGATTTTTTTTAGTTTAGAAGATTTATATGCACAGT
AAATCTGAATGTTCTTCACATGCATGATTTAGTTTAACTTTAAAGAGTTATACTAACTAGTCTTGATAAA
GAGATCTTTTGGAGCAACACCAAACCTCGTGAGGTGTTTTGCCTACGGAAAGGTTGTGCTATGTAATGAT
TATTATTAGGATCAAAGTTGTAGGATAAACGTAAAACCTTCTCGATGTATCTTTTATACAACATTGTAGT
TTAGTTATATATGGAGAGAGTGATTTAACACTTTGTGTTTAAGAGTAGAATAAGTTATTCCACACTCTAG
CCAAACGAACTATTTGGCAAATATCTCGCTAGCTGGTGAGAGCCAGAGCCGTGGAAAGTCTGTCTTGCTA
TTAAGGCACAAGCATCAAACAGGAACATTTAGAGCCATGGAAAAGTGATGTGTCGCCTACCAATGGGCCA
ACTGCTAGCGATGTAATAATAGCATCCAAGTTGATTTTTTATAGAACATGCAAGGCGTTGGCAAGTGGGA
AAATGATTGATCGCTGGCAAGCTTAACTCTCGGAACTTATAGCATTCAACTGAATCAGAACAAAGATTAA
AAAAAAATACATTTCCATCGATAGTGAAAAATTATTCAATTGAGTGACAACGAAAATCATATTGGAATGT
ACATTTACTTGTTGATTTTAAATTAGAGGCATTTTTCTACCTTTTTTAGTTAATAAGATATGCATATACC
CACCCTTAGTGTTTTCGAGACAACGAGAGGGCACATTGCTTTTGGTGCTACCATCTCTCTCAAGCCTCAA
ATAAGTTGTGCGGACACGATTATCTTCCCGCGTTGGAATATCGTGGCCTGGTAGAGCTAGCGAAAAATCT
TCCATGTTGGAATATGTCGGCAGCCGGATAGCCGCCATGCATGTAAAGTCTCTTTTACCTTTACACTTGC
TCAAGTGACACTGTATGTCGCCTACCACTTGCTAAATCAATGGGCCAACTGCTAGCGACGTAATAGTAGC
AAGTTGATTTACAGTGTTTTGCTACAGTTCTCTGACTTTGTTTCTTCATTTTAGACTAGCTGACTACTGT
CGCTTACCTGCCTTCCCTTCTCCACGTTAGAGGATCCAGTTCTGATATTGACACCTCGACGATGGGAGGA
AGGGCGCGATCGATGTGGAGTAATTTGAATTTCAAATCTATCTATCTGGGGTATATTGGTCCTTCACCGA
TGTTTGGGGGGCTGTCGGAAATTGGTTCCGCGATCTACAAAAGTGAATGGAGGGAGTAGTTGTTTCTCCA
ATCCGTACCAACGCACGTGTTTCTAACTAGTACTTACTTCCTTCGCACCACAATATGGAATAGAGGGAGT
ATCGATAAACTAACAAAGATGATTACTTACCCGGTTTAAATGATTCAAGAGCTCATTTAATTTGGCACTC
ATCATTTCATATATCTTTTTTGGTAGAAATGAAATAAAGCAGATCTAGACACTAGCTAAAAAGTCGATGT
AGCCTTGTTATTTCCTTGGGCCACGCGGGCCGGGTGTGGTGCTCCCTGCTCTGTGTATAAATGGAGATCA
ACATCCAAGGCCTCCTCCCACACACACACGCTACAGAGCAGAGCAGAGTCTTGCTCCAGTATCTGCCCTC
TCCTGCCTGCCTGTAGAGCATCCATCACGTGAAGTTCACGGACAAACTACGTACACAGGCAGCTAGCTCT
CGAAACCTCGCTCGAAACGCACCTGCAGATCGCTCTCTTCGTCGTCGTCGCCGCGATCATCATCAACAGC
TCCGTCTGCCTTGGAGCCACGGCCGTCCACGACGCCGCCGCCTCAGGTCAGTCGTCGGACGGTGTCCGTT
CATTTCCTCCCCATTTTTGTAATTGATTAACTTGTTATACATGCTGACCTCGACCTGCTGAATAACGTCC
GTCCATGGTTTCCCGTCCAGGCACCCCGGGCCACTGTCCACACGAAATGGGTCAGTCCCTTATGTTACGT
CCTGTAGAAACCCCAACCCGTGAAATCAAAAAACTCGACGGCCTGTGGGCATTCAGTCTGGATCGCGAAA
ACTGTGGAATTGATCAGCGTTGGTGGGAAAGCGCGTTACAAGAAAGCCGGGCAATTGCTGTGCCAGGCAG
TTTTAACGATCAGTTCGCCGATGCAGATATTCGTAATTATGCGGGCAACGTCTGGTATCAGCGCGAAGTC
TTTATACCGAAAGGTAAGTCTTACTCTCTCTTTTTTGGTCTGTATTTTTAATTTTTTGAAGTATACTATT
TGTACTGACGCTAATAATCTTTTTTCAGGTTGGGCAGGCCAGCGTATCGTGCTGCGTTTCGATGCGGTCA
CTCATTACGGCAAAGTGTGGGTCAATAATCAGGAAGTGATGGAGCATCAGGGCGGCTATACGCCATTTGA
AGCCGATGTCACGCCGTATGTTATTGCCGGGAAAAGTGTACGTATCACCGTTTGTGTGAACAACGAACTG
AACTGGCAGACTATCCCGCCGGGAATGGTGATTACCGACGAAAACGGCAAGAAAAAGCAGTCTTACTTCC
ATGATTTCTTTAACTATGCCGGAATCCATCGCAGCGTAATGCTCTACACCACGCCGAACACCTGGGTGGA
CGATATCACCGTGGTGACGCATGTCGCGCAAGACTGTAACCACGCGTCTGTTGACTGGCAGGTACTTCAT
GCTTCAACGTGTAACTTAAGAGATACTGTGTGAAATTTTATATTTCCATACATTTGCTTGACCTTTGCTT
TTTGTCAATTTTTTTCCCCTTACAGGTGGTGGCCAATGGTGATGTCAGCGTTGAACTGCGTGATGCGGAT
CAACAGGTGGTTGCAACTGGACAAGGCACTAGCGGGACTTTGCAAGTGGTGAATCCGCACCTCTGGCAAC
CGGGTGAAGGTTATCTCTATGAACTGTGCGTCACAGCCAAAAGCCAGACAGAGTGTGATATCTACCCGCT
TCGCGTCGGCATCCGGTCAGTGGCAGTGAAGGGCGAACAGTTCCTGATTAACCACAAACCGTTCTACTTT
ACTGGCTTTGGTCGTCATGAAGATGCGGACTTGCGTGGCAAAGGATTCGATAACGTGCTGATGGTGCACG
ACCACGCATTAATGGACTGGATTGGGGCCAACTCCTACCGTACCTCGCATTACCCTTACGCTGAAGAGAT
GCTCGACTGGGCAGATGAACATGGCATCGTGGTGATTGATGAAACTGCTGCTGTCGGCTTTAACCTCTCT
TTAGGCATTGGTTTCGAAGCGGGCAACAAGCCGAAAGAACTGTACAGCGAAGAGGCAGTCAACGGGGAAA
CTCAGCAAGCGCACTTACAGGCGATTAAAGAGCTGATAGCGCGTGACAAAAACCACCCAAGCGTGGTGAT
GTGGAGTATTGCCAACGAACCGGATACCCGTCCGCAAGGTGCACGGGAATATTTCGCGCCACTGGCGGAA
GCAACGCGTAAACTCGACCCGACGCGTCCGATCACCTGCGTCAATGTAATGTTCTGCGACGCTCACACCG
ATACCATCAGCGATCTCTTTGATGTGCTGTGCCTGAACCGTTATTACGGATGGTATGTCCAAAGCGGCGA
TTTGGAAACGGCAGAGAAGGTACTGGAAAAAGAACTTCTGGCCTGGCAGGAGAAACTGCATCAGCCGATT
ATCATCACCGAATACGGCGTGGATACGTTAGCCGGGCTGCACTCAATGTACACCGACATGTGGAGTGAAG
AGTATCAGTGTGCATGGCTGGATATGTATCACCGCGTCTTTGATCGCGTCAGCGCCGTCGTCGGTGAACA
GGTATGGAATTTCGCCGATTTTGCGACCTCGCAAGGCATATTGCGCGTTGGCGGTAACAAGAAAGGGATC
TTCACTCGCGACCGCAAACCGAAGTCGGCGGCTTTTCTGCTGCAAAAACGCTGGACTGGCATGAACTTCG
GTGAAAAACCGCAGCAGGGAGGCAAACAATGAGCTTGTCAAGCAGATCGTTCAAACATTTGGCAATAAAG
TTTCTTAAGATTGAATCCTGTTGCCGGTCTTGCGATGATTATCATATAATTTCTGTTGAATTACGTTAAG
CATGTAATAATTAACATGTAATGCATGACGTTATTTATGAGATGGGTTTTTATGATTAGAGTCCCGCAAT
TATACATTTAATACGCGATAGAAAACAAAATATAGCGCGCAAACTAGGATAAATTATCGCGCGCGGTGTC
ATCTATGTTACTAGATCGACGCTACTAGAGGATGCACATGTGACC
Features (pLannotate 1.2.2; 18 found; start..end, strand, type, name):
     38..62      +  misc_feature   RB T-DNA repeat: right border repeat from nopaline C58 T-DNA
    159..790     +  rep_origin     oriV: incP origin of replication
    893..916     +  promoter       Pc promoter (fragment): intI1 (promoter lies within the coding sequence); class 1 integron promoter
   1092..1148    +  CDS            GmR (fragment): gentamycin acetyltransferase; aacC1; confers resistance to gentamycin
   1159..1946    +  CDS            SmR (fragment): aminoglycoside adenylyltransferase (Murphy, 1985); aadA; confers resistance to spectinomycin and streptomycin
   2287..2875    +  rep_origin     ori: high-copy-number ColE1/pMB1/pBR322/pUC origin of replication
   3211..4356    +  CDS            trfA: TRFA_ECOLX - Experimental evidence at protein level: Swiss-Prot protein existence level 1. Also involved in plasmid copy number control, promoting intermolecular coupling of protein bound iterons at oriV, which inhibits replication initiation. From Escherichia coli.
   4505..4529    +  misc_feature   LB T-DNA repeat: left border repeat from nopaline C58 T-DNA
   4704..5380    +  promoter       CaMV 35S promoter (enhanced): cauliflower mosaic virus 35S promoter with a duplicated enhancer region
   5405..5458    +  misc_feature   TMV Ω: translational enhancer from the tobacco mosaic virus 5'-leader sequence (Gallie et al., 1988)
   5467..6258    +  CDS            neo: KKA2_KLEPN - Also known as kan, nptII. Experimental evidence at protein level: Swiss-Prot protein existence level 1. Resistance to kanamycin, neomycin, paromomycin, ribostamycin, butirosin and gentamicin B. From Klebsiella pneumoniae.
   6274..6526    +  terminator     NOS terminator: nopaline synthase terminator and poly(A) signal
   6553..6572    +  misc_feature   MCS (fragment): pBluescript multiple cloning site
   8913..9008    +  CDS            WIR1A (fragment): WIR1A_WHEAT - Protein predicted: Swiss-Prot protein existence level 4. Associated with pathogen defense. From Triticum aestivum (Wheat).
   9162..9395    +  CDS            GUS (fragment): β-glucuronidase; uidA (or gusA) from E. coli
   9477..9863    +  CDS            GUS (fragment): β-glucuronidase; uidA (or gusA) from E. coli
   9963..11162   +  CDS            GUS (fragment): β-glucuronidase; uidA (or gusA) from E. coli
  11175..11427   +  terminator     NOS terminator: nopaline synthase terminator and poly(A) signal
