[The description below was written by a language model from this plasmid's Addgene catalogue record and pLannotate feature annotations shown in this document.]
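Description:
Bo_NPTII:pGstA1+WIRa:Gus_introns is a binary T-DNA vector of about 11.5 kb, assembled by Golden Gate cloning in the pAGM8031 backbone, for testing promoter activity in Brassica. Outside the T-DNA, the backbone carries two replication systems. One is a high-copy ColE1/pUC-type origin for E. coli. The other is the broad-host-range incP oriV with its trfA replication protein gene, an arrangement that normally allows maintenance in Agrobacterium. Bacterial selection is by spectinomycin through the aadA (SmR) aminoglycoside adenylyltransferase gene. The small integron Pc promoter and gentamicin-resistance fragments annotated just upstream appear to be remnants of the original resistance cassette.

Between the nopaline-type left and right border repeats lie two plant transcription units in the same orientation. The first is the plant selectable marker: an enhanced (duplicated-enhancer) CaMV 35S promoter followed by the TMV Ω translational leader, driving nptII (neo) with a NOS terminator. This gives transformed tissue resistance to kanamycin-class aminoglycosides (listed as G418 selection).

The second unit is the reporter. A chimeric wheat regulatory region, the TaGstA1 glutathione-S-transferase promoter fused to sequence from TaWIR1, is placed upstream of β-glucuronidase with a second NOS terminator. Most of this promoter is unannotated in the feature table, which picks up only a short WIR1A fragment just before the reporter. GUS is annotated as three separate fragments, consistent with the intron-interrupted coding sequence indicated by the name. Introns of this kind prevent reporter expression in bacteria, so staining reflects expression in plant cells only.

The stated purpose is evaluating guard cell-specific promoters in Brassica, with the GUS pattern showing where this chimeric promoter is active.
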