Addgene plasmid #215176: Bo_NPTII:pGstA1+WIRa:Gus_introns
Purpose: Evaluating guard cell specific promotors in Brassica
Depositing lab: Penny Hundleby. Depositing organization: John Innes Centre. Publication: A Promoter Collection for Cell-Targeted Analysis Within the Stomatal Complex. Nguyen TH, Krasauskas J, Nguyen TB, Noureen A, Smedley M, Christie JM, Harwood W, Blatt MR, Hundleby P. Plant Direct. 2025 Feb 12;9(2):e70045. doi: 10.1002/pld3.70045. eCollection 2025 Feb. PubMed 39943924.
Backbone
  Vector backbone: pAGM8031
  Backbone manufacturer: Sylvestre Marillonnet
  Backbone size w/o insert (bp): 5201
  Total vector size (bp): 11453
  Vector type: Synthetic Biology
  Selectable markers: Neomycin (select with G418)
Growth in bacteria
  Bacterial resistance: Spectinomycin, 50 μg/mL
  Growth temperature: 37°C
  Growth strain: DH5alpha
  Copy number: High Copy
Gene/Insert
  Gene/Insert name: Glutathione-S-transferase1 Wheat‐induced resistance1
  Species: Synthetic
  Insert size (bp): 2593
  GenBank ID: XM_044491896/ X56012 (TaGstA1) M95500 (TaWIR1)
  Promoter: TaGstA1 fused with TaWIR1 (chimeric)
  Cloning method: Golden Gate
  Sequencing primers: 5′ GTGGTGTAAACAAATTGACGC; 3′ GGATAAACCTTTTCACGCCC
Terms and licenses: Academic/Nonprofit Terms; Industry Terms: Not Available to Industry
How to cite: Bo_NPTII:pGstA1+WIRa:Gus_introns was a gift from Penny Hundleby (Addgene plasmid # 215176 ; http://n2t.net/addgene:215176 ; RRID:Addgene_215176)
